>Addgene plasmid #203896 | pSB284 - pL2_pNOS-RLUC-tNOS_tOCS-FLUC-pT16H2 | addgene full sequence | sequence record 404824 | Addgene NGS Result
GCTATATACTACATTCTTTTATTTTGAAAAAAATATTTGAAATATTATATTACTACTAATTAATGATAAT
TATTATATATATATCAAAGGTAGAAGCAGAAACTTACCTCGATATGTGCATCTGTAAAAGCAATTGTTCC
AGGAACCAGGGCGTATCTCTTCATAGCCTTATGCAGTTGCTCTCCAGCGGTTCCATCCTCTAGAGGATAG
AATGGCGCCGGGCCTTTCTTTATGTTTTTGGCGTCCTCCATTAGGTAGAGAAAGTTGACCAAAATCAAGA
TTTTTGCTGTGTAGTTTGCTTAACACTAGTAAGATGGAATGGCTTTTATAGATTTGAAGAAAGATACTTT
CAGCTGTGTGGCTGTTGTTTATTTGCTTAAACATGGAATGGCTTTTATTGAGAAATAAACACCTTTATTT
TCCACACGAGAATCATAGATTTCTCAAAAAGAGTAAAATTAGGGGGAAAAAAAAGAGAGAGAGAGAGAAT
TATAGTTTTTTCCTTCTATGGATATAAGTAGTTTTTCCATAAATAAACATTTTTATCCTATTCTAACACA
CAATTAGTTTGATTGATATTGATCCCCATAGAATTACTTGTATTTCTAGGCTCCCACCACTCTGGATCAT
CTCTACCATTTTTCTATACTATTCTTTATACTATTTCTTTTATAATATATATTTTTTTAATTTTTATCTT
TTCCCTTAAGAATTTTTTTCTTTTGATAAATTTTACTGTTAATACAAAAGCAGTATCTTGAATTTTGTCA
TTATATCAATTAAGTATTCAATCTTTCAAAATAACAAGAGAATAATTTTTCTTTTCTAGTAAACTGCATT
GAACGGAAACTGATCAGAAATGAGTAGTTTCTGTTCTACCCTAATAAAATTTGGAAAACCAACTTTTATC
CTTGCATAGGAGGGGAGCTGGTCATCAAAAATATAATAAAAAACATTGTGATATTGTCAAAAAGAATAAT
CTGACAATGGACAAAGTTCATGGTAATTTTTTTGTATTAATCGTTCCCCAGAATATCTTTTTGATAATTT
CATATATTTTAGAAGTTACAACTTTTTAATCTCTATAATATTTCTTACCCATTAAAGTTGATTGCAAGCA
AAACAATGGTTTTTTAAGTCACAATAATGGTGTTATGAAACTTTTATATGCTTTTTGAGGATTTGGAGAA
GGAAGTGAAAGCTTTGGTATATGGTTTTTAAGGGTCTGGGGAAGGAAGAGAAAGAAACTCATGCCATTTG
TTTCTGCTGATAGGATTTGGTAGTAATTGGGTATTTTGATGGTCTTGGAAGAGAATTTTTTTTTAATTAT
ATTTCTTCCCTCCATTTTGATGACAAGCTTTCCTCCTATAAAAGGATAAATTTAAGTTTTCCAAATTTTA
TTAGGGCATAACATACATTACTCATTTCTGATCAGTTTTCGTTCAATTTATTTTATCGAAAAAGCAAAAT
TATTCCTTAATTTTCTTTTTCAAAGATTAGGTGCTTAATTGACATAATGGACAAAGTTCAAGGTACTTTT
TTTATATTAACCTTAAATTTTATTAATAAAATATATCAAATTAAAAATAGCATTACCATACCACCGCCCA
TCACATCAATGAGATTACTCTCCTTACGAGGATGCACATGTGACCGAGGGACACGAAGTGATCCGTTTAA
ACTATCAGTGTTTGACAGGATATATTGGCGGGTAAACCTAAGAGAAAAGAGCGTTTATTAGAATAATCGG
ATATTTAAAAGGGCGTGAAAAGGTTTATCCGTTCGTCCATTTGTATGTGCCAGCCGTGCGGCTGCATGAA
ATCCTGGCCGGTTTGTCTGATGCCAAGCTGGCGGCCTGGCCGGCCAGCTTGGCCGCTGAAGAAACCGAGC
GCCGCCGTCTAAAAAGGTGATGTGTATTTGAGTAAAACAGCTTGCGTCATGCGGTCGCTGCGTATATGAT
GCGATGAGTAAATAAACAAATACGCAAGGGGAACGCATGAAGGTTATCGCTGTACTTAACCAGAAAGGCG
GGTCAGGCAAGACGACCATCGCAACCCATCTAGCCCGCGCCCTGCAACTCGCCGGGGCCGATGTTCTGTT
AGTCGATTCCGATCCCCAGGGCAGTGCCCGCGATTGGGCGGCCGTGCGGGAAGATCAACCGCTAACCGTT
GTCGGCATCGACCGCCCGACGATTGACCGCGACGTGAAGGCCATCGGCCGGCGCGACTTCGTAGTGATCG
ACGGAGCGCCCCAGGCGGCGGACTTGGCTGTGTCCGCGATCAAGGCAGCCGACTTCGTGCTGATTCCGGT
GCAGCCAAGCCCTTACGACATATGGGCCACCGCCGACCTGGTGGAGCTGGTTAAGCAGCGCATTGAGGTC
ACGGATGGAAGGCTACAAGCGGCCTTTGTCGTGTCGCGGGCGATCAAAGGCACGCGCATCGGCGGTGAGG
TTGCCGAGGCGCTGGCCGGGTACGAGCTGCCCATTCTTGAGTCCCGTATCACGCAGCGCGTGAGCTACCC
AGGCACTGCCGCCGCCGGCACAACCGTTCTTGAATCAGAACCCGAGGGCGACGCTGCCCGCGAGGTCCAG
GCGCTGGCCGCTGAAATTAAATCAAAACTCATTTGAGTTAATGAGGTAAAGAGAAAATGAGCAAAAGCAC
AAACACGCTAAGTGCCGGCCGTCCGAGCGCACGCAGCAGCAAGGCTGCAACGTTGGCCAGCCTGGCAGAC
ACGCCAGCCATGAAGCGGGTCAACTTTCAGTTGCCGGCGGAGGATCACACCAAGCTGAAGATGTACGCGG
TACGCCAAGGCAAGACCATTACCGAGCTGCTATCTGAATACATCGCGCAGCTACCAGAGTAAATGAGCAA
ATGAATAAATGAGTAGATGAATTTTAGCGGCTAAAGGAGGCGGCATGGAAAATCAAGAACAACCAGGCAC
CGACGCCGTGGAATGCCCCATGTGTGGAGGAACGGGCGGTTGGCCAGGCGTAAGCGGCTGGGTTGTCTGC
CGGCCCTGCAATGGCACTGGAACCCCCAAGCCCGAGGAATCGGCGTGAGCGGTCGCAAACCATCCGGCCC
GGTACAAATCGGCGCGGCGCTGGGTGATGACCTGGTGGAGAAGTTGAAGGCCGCGCAGGCCGCCCAGCGG
CAACGCATCGAGGCAGAAGCACGCCCCGGTGAATCGTGGCAAGCGGCCGCTGATCGAATCCGCAAAGAAT
CCCGGCAACCGCCGGCAGCCGGTGCGTCGTCGATTAGGAAGCCGCCCAAGGGCGACGAGCAACCAGATTT
TTTCGTTCCGATGCTCTATGACGTGGGCACCCGCGATAGTCGCAGCATCATGGACGTGGCCGTTTTCCGT
CTGTCGAAGCGTGACCGACGAGCTGGCGAGGTGATCCGCTACGAGCTTCCAGACGGGCACGTAGAGGTTT
CCGCAGGGCCGGCCGGCATGGCCAGTGTGTGGGATTACGACCTGGTACTGATGGCGGTTTCCCATCTAAC
CGAATCCATGAACCGATACCGGGAAGGGAAGGGAGACAAGCCCGGCCGCGTGTTCCGTCCACACGTTGCG
GACGTACTCAAGTTCTGCCGGCGAGCCGATGGCGGAAAGCAGAAAGACGACCTGGTAGAAACCTGCATTC
GGTTAAACACCACGCACGTTGCCATGCAGCGTACGAAGAAGGCCAAGAACGGCCGCCTGGTGACGGTATC
CGAGGGTGAAGCCTTGATTAGCCGCTACAAGATCGTAAAGAGCGAAACCGGGCGGCCGGAGTACATCGAG
ATCGAGCTAGCTGATTGGATGTACCGCGAGATCACAGAAGGCAAGAACCCGGACGTGCTGACGGTTCACC
CCGATTACTTTTTGATCGATCCCGGCATCGGCCGTTTTCTCTACCGCCTGGCACGCCGCGCCGCAGGCAA
GGCAGAAGCCAGATGGTTGTTCAAGACGATCTACGAACGCAGTGGCAGCGCCGGAGAGTTCAAGAAGTTC
TGTTTCACCGTGCGCAAGCTGATCGGGTCAAATGACCTGCCGGAGTACGATTTGAAGGAGGAGGCGGGGC
AGGCTGGCCCGATCCTAGTCATGCGCTACCGCAACCTGATCGAGGGCGAAGCATCCGCCGGTTCCTAATG
TACGGAGCAGATGCTAGGGCAAATTGCCCTAGCAGGGGAAAAAGGTCGAAAAAGCTTCTTTCCTGTGGAT
AGCACGTACATTGGGAACCCAAAGCCGTACATTGGGAACCGGAACCCGTACATTGGGAACCCAAAGCCGT
ACATTGGGAACCGGTCACACATGTAAGTGACTGATATAAAAGAGAAAAAAGGCGATTTTTCCGCCTAAAA
CTCTTTAAAACTTATTAAAACTCTTAAAACCCGCCTGGCCTGTGCATAACTGTCTGGCCAGCGCACAGCC
GAACAGCTGCAAAAAGCGCCCACATCAAGGCTCCGAGTGCGCGGAACCCCTATTTGTTTATTTTTCTAAA
TACATTCAAATATGTATCCGCTCATGAGACAATAACCCTGATAAATGCTTCAATAATATTGAAAAAGGAA
GAGTATGGCTAAAATGAGAATATCACCGGAATTGAAAAAACTGATCGAAAAATACCGCTGCGTAAAAGAT
ACGGAAGGAATGTCTCCTGCTAAGGTATATAAGCTGGTGGGAGAAAATGAAAACCTATATTTAAAAATGA
CGGACAGCCGGTATAAAGGGACCACCTATGATGTGGAACGGGAAAAGGACATGATGCTATGGCTGGAAGG
AAAGCTGCCTGTTCCAAAGGTCCTGCACTTTGAACGGCATGATGGCTGGAGCAATCTGCTCATGAGTGAG
GCCGATGGCGTCCTTTGCTCGGAAGAGTATGAAGATGAACAAAGCCCTGAAAAGATTATCGAGCTGTATG
CGGAGTGCATCAGGCTCTTTCACTCCATCGACATATCGGATTGTCCCTATACGAATAGCTTAGACAGCCG
CTTAGCCGAATTGGATTACTTACTGAATAACGATCTGGCCGATGTGGATTGCGAAAACTGGGAAGAGGAC
ACTCCATTTAAAGATCCGCGCGAGCTGTATGATTTTTTAAAGACGGAAAAGCCCGAAGAGGAACTTGTCT
TTTCCCACGGCGACCTGGGAGACAGCAACATCTTTGTGAAAGATGGCAAAGTAAGTGGCTTTATTGATCT
TGGGAGAAGCGGCAGGGCGGACAAGTGGTATGACATTGCCTTCTGCGTCCGGTCGCTCAGGGAGGATATC
GGGGAAGAACAGTATGTCGAGCTATTTTTTGACTTACTGGGGATCAAGCCTGATTGGGAGAAAATAAAAT
ATTATATTTTACTGGATGAATTGTTTTAGCTGTCAGACCAAGTTTACTCATATATACTTTAGATTGATTT
AAAACTTCATTTTTAATTTAAAAGGATCTAGGTGAAGATCCTTTTTGATAATCTCATGACCAAAATCCCT
TAACGTGAGTTTTCGTTCTAGCTGTAACCTCGAAGCGTTTCACTTGTAACAACGATTGAGAATTTTTGTC
ATAAAATTGAAATACTTGGTTCGCATTTTTGTCATCCGCGGTCAGCCGCAATTCTGACGAACTGCCCATT
TAGCTGGAGATGATTGTACATCCTTCACGTGAAAATTTCTCAAGCGCTGTGAACAAGGGTTCAGATTTTA
GATTGAAAGGTGAGCCGTTGAAACACGTTCTTCTTGTCGATGACGACGTCGCTATGCGGCATCTTATTAT
TGAATACCTTACGATCCACGCCTTCAAAGTGACCGCGGTAGCCGACAGCACCCAGTTCACAAGAGTACTC
TCTTCCGCGACGGTCGATGTCGTGGTTGTTGATCTAGATTTAGGTCGTGAAGATGGGCTCGAGATCGTTC
GTAATCTGGCGGCAAAGTCTGATATTCCAATCATAATTATCAGTGGCGACCGCCTTGAGGAGACGGATAA
AGTTGTTGCACTCGAGCTAGGAGCAAGTGATTTTATCGCTAAGCCGTTCAGTATCAGAGAGTTTCTAGCA
CGCATTCGGGTTGCCTTGCGCGTGCGCCCCAACGTTGTCCGCTCCAAAGACCGACGGTCTTTTTGTTTTA
CTGACTGGACACTTAATCTCAGGCAACGTCGCTTGATGTCCGAAGCTGGCGGTGAGGTGAAACTTACGGC
AGGTGAGTTCAATCTTCTCCTCGCGTTTTTAGAGAAACCCCGCGACGTTCTATCGCGCGAGCAACTTCTC
ATTGCCAGTCGAGTACGCGACGAGGAGGTTTATGACAGGAGTATAGATGTTCTCATTTTGAGGCTGCGCC
GCAAACTTGAGGCGGATCCGTCAAGCCCTCAACTGATAAAAACAGCAAGAGGTGCCGGTTATTTCTTTGA
CGCGGACGTGCAGGTTTCGCACGGGGGGACGATGGCAGCCTGAGCCAATTGCATTTGCCTCTTAATTATC
TGGCTCAAAGGGTGACTGAGGAGTAAGCGATGTGCCCATCACACTGACCACCAAGACGGGGGTTCGTTTT
GAAGATCACCCTTCAGACCCAAGGCCAGTGTGCGTTGATCGCGGCCACACTGCAAATTCACATACTGTCG
ATAAAGGGGCGTTGGACGAGAACCCATTCGTCAGGATACTGGCTCGTGATCTCACTGAGCGTCAGACCCC
GTAGAAAAGATCAAAGGATCTTCTTGAGATCCTTTTTTTCTGCGCGTAATCTGCTGCTTGCAAACAAAAA
AACCACCGCTACCAGCGGTGGTTTGTTTGCCGGATCAAGAGCTACCAACTCTTTTTCCGAAGGTAACTGG
CTTCAGCAGAGCGCAGATACCAAATACTGTTCTTCTAGTGTAGCCGTAGTTAGGCCACCACTTCAAGAAC
TCTGTAGCACCGCCTACATACCTCGCTCTGCTAATCCTGTTACCAGTGGCTGCTGCCAGTGGCGATAAGT
CGTGTCTTACCGGGTTGGACTCAAGACGATAGTTACCGGATAAGGCGCAGCGGTCGGGCTGAACGGGGGG
TTCGTGCACACAGCCCAGCTTGGAGCGAACGACCTACACCGAACTGAGATACCTACAGCGTGAGCTATGA
GAAAGCGCCACGCTTCCCGAAGGGAGAAAGGCGGACAGGTATCCGGTAAGCGGCAGGGTCGGAACAGGAG
AGCGCACGAGGGAGCTTCCAGGGGGAAACGCCTGGTATCTTTATAGTCCTGTCGGGTTTCGCCACCTCTG
ACTTGAGCGTCGATTTTTGTGATGCTCGTCAGGGGGGCGGAGCCTATGGAAAAACGCCAGCAACGCGGCC
TTTTTACGGTTCCTGCTCGGATCTGTTGGACCGGACAGTAGTCATGGTTGATGGGCTGCCTGTATCGAGT
GGTGATTTTGTGCCGAGCTGCCGGTCGGGGAGCTGTTGGCTGGCTGGTGGCAGGATATATTGTGGTGTAA
ACAAATTGACGCTTAGACAACTTAATAACACATTGCGGACGTTTTTAATGTACTGGGGTTGAACACTCTG
TGCCGAATTCGGATCCGGAGAGCGGAGAATTAAGGGAGTCACGTTATGACCCCCGCCGATGACGCGGGAC
AAGCCGTTTTACGTTTGGAACTGACAGAACCGCAACGTTGAAGGAGCCACTCAGCCGCGGGTTTCTGGAG
TTTAATGAGCTAAGCACATACGTCAGAAACCATTATTGCGCGTTCAAAAGTCGCCTAAGGTCACTATCAG
CTAGCAAATATTTCTTGTCAAAAATGCTCCACTGACGTTCCATAAATTCCCCTCGGTATCCAATTAGAGT
CTCATATTCACTCTCATACTGTATTTTTACAACAATTACCAACAACAACAAACAACAAACAACATTACAA
TTACTATTTACAATTACAATGACTTCTAAGGTTTATGATCCTGAACAAAGAAAGAGAATGATTACTGGAC
CTCAATGGTGGGCTAGATGTAAGCAAATGAATGTTCTTGATTCTTTTATTAATTATTATGATTCTGAAAA
GCATGCTGAAAATGCTGTTATTTTTCTTCATGGAAATGCTGCTTCTTCTTATCTTTGGAGACATGTTGTT
CCACATATTGAACCAGTTGCTAGATGTATTATTCCAGATCTTATTGGTATGGGAAAGTCTGGTAAGTCTG
GTAATGGTTCTTATAGACTTCTTGATCATTATAAGTATCTTACTGCTTGGTTTGAACTTCTTAATCTTCC
AAAGAAGATTATTTTTGTTGGACATGATTGGGGTGCTTGTTTGGCTTTTCATTATTCTTATGAACATCAA
GATAAGATTAAGGCTATTGTTCATGCTGAATCTGTTGTTGATGTTATTGAATCTTGGGATGAATGGCCTG
ATATTGAAGAAGATATTGCTTTGATTAAGTCTGAAGAAGGAGAAAAGATGGTTTTGGAAAATAATTTCTT
TGTTGAAACTATGTTGCCATCTAAGATTATGAGAAAGCTTGAACCAGAAGAATTTGCTGCTTATCTTGAA
CCATTTAAGGAAAAGGGTGAAGTTAGAAGGCCAACTCTTTCTTGGCCTAGAGAAATTCCTCTTGTTAAGG
GTGGTAAGCCTGATGTTGTTCAAATTGTTAGAAATTATAATGCTTATCTTAGAGCTTCTGATGATCTTCC
AAAGATGTTTATTGAATCTGATCCAGGATTCTTTTCTAATGCTATTGTTGAAGGTGCTAAGAAGTTTCCT
AATACTGAATTTGTTAAGGTACTTCATGCTTCAACGTGTAACTTAAGAGATACTGTGTGAAATTTTATAT
TTCCATACATTTGCTTGACCTTTGCTTTTTGTCAATTTTTTTCCCCTTACAGGTTAAGGGACTTCATTTT
TCTCAAGAAGATGCTCCTGATGAAATGGGAAAGTATATTAAGTCTTTTGTTGAAAGAGTTCTTAAGAATG
AACAATGAGCTTGTCAAGCAGATCGTTCAAACATTTGGCAATAAAGTTTCTTAAGATTGAATCCTGTTGC
CGGTCTTGCGATGATTATCATATAATTTCTGTTGAATTACGTTAAGCATGTAATAATTAACATGTAATGC
ATGACGTTATTTATGAGATGGGTTTTTATGATTAGAGTCCCGCAATTATACATTTAATACGCGATAGAAA
ACAAAATATAGCGCGCAAACTAGGATAAATTATCGCGCGCGGTGTCATCTATGTTACTAGATCGACGCTG
CAAGGTTTTGACGGGTTTACTAGAATTCGAGCTCAGCGGTCCTGCTGAGCCTCGACATGTTGTCGCAAAA
TTCGCCCTGGACCCGCCCAACGATTTGTCGTCACTGTCAAGGTTTGACCTGCACTTCATTTGGGGCCCAC
ATACACCAAAAAAATGCTGCATAATTCTCGGGGCAGCAAGTCGGTTACCCGGCCGCCGTGCTGGACCGGG
TTGAATGGTGCCCGTAACTTTCGGTAGAGCGGACGGCCAATACTCAACTTCAAGGAATCTCACCCATGCG
CGCCGGCGGGGAACCGGAGTTCCCTTCAGTGAGCGTTATTAGTTCGCCGCTCGGTGTGTCGTAGATACTA
GCCCCTGGGGCACTTTTGAAATTTGAATAAGATTTATGTAATCAGTCTTTTAGGTTTGACCGGTTCTGCC
GCTTTTTTTAAAATTGGATTTGTAATAATAAAACGCAATTGTTTGTTATTGTGGCGCTCTATCATAGATG
TCGCTATAAACCTATTCAGCACAATATATTGTTTTCATTTTAATATTGTACATATAAGTAGTAGGGTACA
ATCAGTAAATTGAACGGAGAATATTATTCATAAAAATACGATAGTAACGGGTGATATATTCATTAGAATG
AACCGAAACCGGCGGTAAGGATCTGAGCTACACATGCTCAGGTTTTTTACAACGTGCACAACAGAATTGA
AAGCAAATATCATGCGATCATAGGCTTCTCGCATATCTCATTAAAGCAGGACAAGCTTACAATTTGGACT
TTCCGCCCTTCTTGGCCTTTATGAGGATCTCTCTGATTTTTCTTGCGTCGAGTTTTCCGGTAAGACCTTT
CGGTACTTCGTCCACAAACACAACTCCTCCGCGCAACTTTTTCGCGGTTGTTACTTGACTGGCGACGTAA
TCCACGATCTCTTTTTCCGTCATCGTCTTTCCGTGCTCCAAAACAACAACGGCGGCGGGAAGTTCACCGG
CGTCATCGTCGGGCAGACCTGCCACGCCCGCGTCGAAGATGTTGGGGTGTTGTAACAATATCGATTCCAA
TTCAGCGGGGGCCACCTGATATCCTTTGTATTTAATTAAAGACTTCAAGCGGTCAACTATGAAGAAGTGT
TCGTCCTCGTCCCAGTAAGCTATGTCTCCAGAATGTAGCCATCCATCCTTGTCAATCAAGGCGTTGGTCG
CTTCCGGATTGTTTACATAACCGGACATAATCATAGGTCCTCTGACACATAATTCGCCTCTCTGATTAAC
GCCCAGCGTTTTCCCGGTATCCAGATCCACAACCTTCGCTTCAAAAAATGGAACAACTTTACCGACCGCG
CCCGGTTTATCATCCCCCTCGGGTGTAATCAGAATAGCTGATGTAGTCTCAGTGAGCCCATATCCTTGTC
GTATCCCTGGAAGATGGAAGCGTTTTGCAACCGCTTCCCCGACTTCTTTCGAAAGAGGTGCGCCCCCAGA
AGCAATTTCGTGTAAATTAGATAAATCGTATTTGTCAATCAGAGTGCTTTTGGCGAAGAATGAAAATAGG
GTTGGTACTAGCAACGCACTTTGAATTTTGTAATCCTGAAGGGATCGTAAAAACAGCTCTTCTTCAAATC
TATACATTAAGACGACTCGAAATCCACATATCAAATATCCGAGTGTAGTAAACATTCCAAAACCGTGATG
GAATGGAACAACACTTAAAATCGCAGTATCCGGAATGATTTGATTGCCAAAAATAGGATCTCTGGCATGC
GAGAATCTGACGCAGGCAGTTCTATGCGGAAGGGCCACACCCTTAGGTAACCCAGTAGATCCAGAGGAAT
TCATTATCAGTGCAATTGTTTTGTCACGATCAAAGGACTCTGGTACAAAATCGTATTCATTAAAACCGGG
AGGTAGATGAGATGTGACGAACGTGTACATCGACTGAAATCCCTGGTAATCCGTTTTAGAATCCATGATA
ATAATTTTCTGGATTATTGGTAATTTTTTTTGCACGTTCAAAATTTTTTGCAACCCCTTTTTGGAAACAA
ACACTACGGTAGGCTGCGAAATGTTCATACTGTTGAGCAATTCACGTTCATTATAAATGTCGTTCGCGGG
CGCAACTGCAACTCCGATAAATAACGCGCCCAACACCGGCATAAAGAATTGAAGAGAGTTTTCACTGCAT
ACGACGATTCTGTGATTTGTATTCAGCCCATATCGTTTCATAGCTTCTGCCAACCGAACGGACATTTCGA
AGTATTCCGCGTACGTGATGTTCACCTGCACATCAACAAATTTTGGTCATATATTAGAAAAGTTATAAAT
TAAAATATACACACTTATAAACTACAGAAAAGCAATT
Features (pLannotate 1.2.2; 19 found; start..end, strand, type, name):
    106..251     -  CDS            luciferase (fragment): firefly luciferase; luc
    678..696     +  promoter       eft-3 promoter (fragment): eft-3; promoter for the C. elegans elongation factor 1α gene (Mitrovich and Anderson, 2000)
   1693..1717    +  misc_feature   RB T-DNA repeat: right border repeat from nopaline C58 T-DNA
   1997..2626    +  CDS            pVS1 StaA: stability protein from the Pseudomonas plasmid pVS1 (Heeb et al., 2000)
   3055..4128    +  CDS            pVS1 RepA: replication protein from the Pseudomonas plasmid pVS1 (Heeb et al., 2000)
   4194..4388    +  rep_origin     pVS1 oriV: origin of replication for the Pseudomonas plasmid pVS1 (Heeb et al., 2000)
   4450..4554    +  promoter       AmpR promoter: bla
   4555..5349    +  CDS            KanR: aminoglycoside phosphotransferase; aphA-3; confers resistance to kanamycin
   5610..6410    +  CDS            virG: VIRG_AGRT9 - Protein inferred from homology: Swiss-Prot protein existence level 3. VirG is required for the positive regulation of at least two vir loci encoded by the Ti plasmid of A.tumefaciens. From Agrobacterium tumefaciens (strain 15955).
   6674..7262    +  rep_origin     ori: high-copy-number ColE1/pMB1/pBR322/pUC origin of replication
   7398..7422    +  misc_feature   LB T-DNA repeat: left border repeat from nopaline C58 T-DNA
   7587..7766    +  promoter       NOS promoter: nopaline synthase promoter
   7802..7857    +  misc_feature   TMV Ω: translational enhancer from the tobacco mosaic virus 5'-leader sequence (Gallie et al., 1988)
   7859..8713    +  CDS            LUCI_RENRE (fragment): Experimental evidence at protein level: Swiss-Prot protein existence level 1. Upon binding the substrate, the enzyme catalyzes an oxygenation, producing a very short-lived hydroperoxide that cyclizes into a dioxetanone structure, which collapses, releasing a CO(2) molecule. The spontaneous breakdown of the dioxetanone releases the energy (about 50 kcal/mole) that is necessary to generate the excited state of the coelenteramide product, which is the singlet form of the monoanion. In vivo the product undergoes the process of nonradiative energy transfer to an accessory protein, a green fluoresce
   8791..8895    +  CDS            LUCI_RENRE (fragment): Experimental evidence at protein level: Swiss-Prot protein existence level 1. Upon binding the substrate, the enzyme catalyzes an oxygenation, producing a very short-lived hydroperoxide that cyclizes into a dioxetanone structure, which collapses, releasing a CO(2) molecule. The spontaneous breakdown of the dioxetanone releases the energy (about 50 kcal/mole) that is necessary to generate the excited state of the coelenteramide product, which is the singlet form of the monoanion. In vivo the product undergoes the process of nonradiative energy transfer to an accessory protein, a green fluoresce
   8911..9163    +  terminator     NOS terminator: nopaline synthase terminator and poly(A) signal
   9212..9919    -  terminator     OCS terminator: octopine synthase terminator
   9927..11437   -  CDS            luciferase (fragment): firefly luciferase; luc
  11436..107     -  intron         IV2 intron (across the origin): modified second intron of the potato ST-LS1 gene (Vancanneyt et al., 1990)
