[The description below was written by a language model from this plasmid's Addgene catalogue record and pLannotate feature annotations shown in this document.]
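Description:
pSB284 is a plant binary vector built on the pSB90 backbone and designed as a dual-luciferase promoter reporter for Agrobacterium-mediated transformation. The 11.5 kb plasmid replicates at high copy in E. coli from a ColE1/pUC-type origin. It is maintained in Agrobacterium by the pVS1 replicon (oriV, RepA and the StaA stability protein). Selection in bacteria is by kanamycin, through an aphA-3 aminoglycoside phosphotransferase gene annotated downstream of an AmpR (bla) promoter. The backbone also carries a virG coding sequence outside the T-DNA. VirG is a positive regulator of Ti-plasmid vir loci, although the record does not explain why it was included.

Between the nopaline-type left and right T-DNA border repeats sit two transcription units, the second in reverse orientation. Next to the left border, the NOS promoter and the TMV Ω translational enhancer drive Renilla luciferase, terminated by the NOS terminator. The Renilla coding sequence is annotated as two fragments separated by a short gap, which may reflect an intron, but the annotation does not identify the intervening sequence. On the opposite strand, firefly luciferase is interrupted by the modified potato ST-LS1 IV2 intron and terminated by the OCS terminator. An intron of this kind restricts functional expression to plant cells rather than the bacteria. Firefly luciferase is driven by the T16H2 promoter from Catharanthus roseus, which is not annotated itself but presumably occupies the unannotated region between the luciferase start and the right border. A short "eft-3 promoter" hit in that region is probably a spurious match.

Firefly signal reports T16H2 promoter activity, and constitutive Renilla signal normalizes for transformation efficiency. The associated work concerns regulation of vindoline biosynthesis in C. roseus.
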