Addgene plasmid #203896: pSB284 - pL2_pNOS-RLUC-tNOS_tOCS-FLUC-pT16H2
Purpose: Reporter plasmid for the T16H2 promoter from C. roseus with firefly luciferase readout and Renilla luciferase normalization in a plant binary vector for Agrobacterium-mediated transformation.
Depositing lab: Carolyn Lee-Parsons. Depositing organization: Northeastern University. Publication: Identification of DELLA and GID1 genes in Catharanthus roseus and their potential role in regulating vindoline biosynthesis. Cole-Osborn LF, Soens N, Bernal-Franco D, Prifti O, Cram EJ, Lee-Parsons CWT. Plant Mol Biol. 2025 Jun 5;115(3):72. doi: 10.1007/s11103-025-01599-1. PubMed 40471459.
Backbone
  Vector backbone: pSB90
  Backbone manufacturer: Mortensen et al., 2019 (doi:10.3389/fpls.2019.00755)
  Vector type: Plant Expression, Luciferase
Growth in bacteria
  Bacterial resistance: Kanamycin, 50 μg/mL
  Growth temperature: 37°C
  Growth strain: DH5alpha
  Copy number: High Copy
Gene/Insert
  Gene/Insert name: pT16H2-FLUC-tOCS; pNOS-RLUC-tNOS
  Species: Synthetic; Catharanthus roseus var. LBE
  Insert size (bp): 5660
  Cloning method: Restriction Enzyme; 5′ cloning site unknown (destroyed during cloning)
Terms and licenses: Academic/Nonprofit Terms; Industry Terms: Not Available to Industry
How to cite: pSB284 - pL2_pNOS-RLUC-tNOS_tOCS-FLUC-pT16H2 was a gift from Carolyn Lee-Parsons (Addgene plasmid # 203896 ; http://n2t.net/addgene:203896 ; RRID:Addgene_203896)
