>Addgene plasmid #203896 | pSB284 - pL2_pNOS-RLUC-tNOS_tOCS-FLUC-pT16H2 | depositor partial sequence | sequence record 395281 | T16H2 promoter and 5'UTR
AGTAATCTCATTGATGTGATGGGCGGTGGTATGGTAATGCTATTTTTAATTTGATATATTTTATTAATAA
AATTTAAGGTTAATATAAAAAAAGTACCTTGAACTTTGTCCATTATGTCAATTAAGCACCTAATCTTTGA
AAAAGAAAATTAAGGAATAATTTTGCTTTTTCGATAAAATAAATTGAACGAAAACTGATCAGAAATGAGT
AATGTATGTTATGCCCTAATAAAATTTGGAAAACTTAAATTTATCCTTTTATAGGAGGAAAGCTTGTCAT
CAAAATGGAGGGAAGAAATATAATTAAAAAAAAATTCTCTTCCAAGACCATCAAAATACCCAATTACTAC
CAAATCCTATCAGCAGAAACAAATGGCATGAGTTTCTTTCTCTTCCTTCCCCAGACCCTTAAAAACCATA
TACCAAAGCTTTCACTTCCTTCTCCAAATCCTCAAAAAGCATATAAAAGTTTCATAACACCATTATTGTG
ACTTAAAAAACCATTGTTTTGCTTGCAATCAACTTTAATGGGTAAGAAATATTATAGAGATTAAAAAGTT
GTAACTTCTAAAATATATGAAATTATCAAAAAGATATTCTGGGGAACGATTAATACAAAAAAATTACCAT
GAACTTTGTCCATTGTCAGATTATTCTTTTTGACAATATCACAATGTTTTTTATTATATTTTTGATGACC
AGCTCCCCTCCTATGCAAGGATAAAAGTTGGTTTTCCAAATTTTATTAGGGTAGAACAGAAACTACTCAT
TTCTGATCAGTTTCCGTTCAATGCAGTTTACTAGAAAAGAAAAATTATTCTCTTGTTATTTTGAAAGATT
GAATACTTAATTGATATAATGACAAAATTCAAGATACTGCTTTTGTATTAACAGTAAAATTTATCAAAAG
AAAAAAATTCTTAAGGGAAAAGATAAAAATTAAAAAAATATATATTATAAAAGAAATAGTATAAAGAATA
GTATAGAAAAATGGTAGAGATGATCCAGAGTGGTGGGAGCCTAGAAATACAAGTAATTCTATGGGGATCA
ATATCAATCAAACTAATTGTGTGTTAGAATAGGATAAAAATGTTTATTTATGGAAAAACTACTTATATCC
ATAGAAGGAAAAAACTATAATTCTCTCTCTCTCTCTTTTTTTTCCCCCTAATTTTACTCTTTTTGAGAAA
TCTATGATTCTCGTGTGGAAAATAAAGGTGTTTATTTCTCAATAAAAGCCATTCCATGTTTAAGCAAATA
AACAACAGCCACACAGCTGAAAGTATCTTTCTTCAAATCTATAAAAGCCATTCCATCTTACTAGTGTTAA
GCAAACTACACAGCAAAAATCTTGATTTTGGTCAACTTTCTCTACCTA
